Addgene plasmid #239880: LLP958
Purpose: TCTP-SynPro-11 engineered promoter driving the expression of Renilla luciferase
Depositing lab: Ryan Lister. Depositing organization: University of Western Australia. Publication: CRISPRi-based circuits to control gene expression in plants. Khan MA, Herring G, Zhu JY, Oliva M, Fourie E, Johnston B, Zhang Z, Potter J, Pineda L, Pflueger J, Swain T, Pflueger C, Lloyd JPB, Secco D, Small I, Kidd BN, Lister R. Nat Biotechnol. 2025 Mar;43(3):416-430. doi: 10.1038/s41587-024-02236-w. Epub 2024 May 20. PubMed 38769424.
Backbone
  Vector backbone: pBluescript SK(+)
  Vector type: Synthetic Biology
Growth in bacteria
  Bacterial resistance: Ampicillin, 100 μg/mL
  Growth temperature: 30°C
  Growth strain: DH5alpha
  Copy number: High Copy
Gene/Insert
  Gene/Insert name: TCTP-SynPro-11::Rluc (alt name: Other genes: NOS::Fluc)
  Species: Synthetic
  Mutation: N/A
  Tag / fusion protein: PEST on C-terminus of Rluc (C terminal on insert)
  Cloning method: Restriction Enzyme; 5′ cloning site Unknown (unknown if destroyed)
Terms and licenses: Academic/Nonprofit Terms; Industry Terms: Not Available to Industry
How to cite: LLP958 was a gift from Ryan Lister (Addgene plasmid # 239880 ; http://n2t.net/addgene:239880 ; RRID:Addgene_239880)
