[The description below was written by a language model from this plasmid's Addgene catalogue record and pLannotate feature annotations shown in this document.]
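Description:
LLP958 is a dual-luciferase reporter plasmid for plant synthetic biology, built on the pBluescript SK(+) backbone. It is propagated in E. coli as a high-copy plasmid through the ColE1/pUC-type origin and selected with ampicillin via the β-lactamase gene. The backbone also retains the f1 phage origin, flanking T7 and T3 promoters, and remnants of the lac promoter/operator and lacZα region. No T-DNA borders or plant selectable marker are annotated, which would fit direct DNA delivery for transient assays, although the record does not state the delivery method.

The payload consists of two reporter cassettes arranged in the same orientation. In the test cassette, the engineered TCTP-SynPro-11 promoter drives Renilla luciferase. The promoter itself is not annotated in the feature table, but presumably occupies the unannotated stretch upstream of the Rluc coding region. The Rluc gene is interrupted by the potato ST-LS1 IV2 intron, which restricts functional expression to eukaryotic cells, and carries a C-terminal PEST degradation tag. The tool annotates a short DREB2A-derived fragment at that position, which probably corresponds to this tag. Such a tag shortens reporter half-life so that the signal tracks promoter activity more closely. This unit ends with a CaMV poly(A) signal, a synthetic poly(A) signal and an RNA polymerase II pause site, which help insulate it from the neighbouring unit.

The second cassette is a NOS promoter driving intron-containing firefly luciferase (luc+), closed by the NOS terminator and the same poly(A)/pause elements. It serves as an internal normalisation control. The associated work concerns CRISPRi-based gene circuits in plants, so the Rluc/Fluc ratio likely reports the activity or repression of the synthetic promoter.
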