Features (pLannotate 1.2.2; 24 found; start..end, strand, type, name):
     20..1590    -  CDS            luciferase (fragment): firefly luciferase; luc+; enhanced luc+ version of the luciferase gene
   1589..1777    -  intron         IV2 intron: modified second intron of the potato ST-LS1 gene (Vancanneyt et al., 1990)
   1777..1861    -  CDS            luciferase (fragment): firefly luciferase; luc+; enhanced luc+ version of the luciferase gene
   1872..2051    -  promoter       NOS promoter: nopaline synthase promoter
   2065..2156    -  misc_feature   pause site: RNA polymerase II transcriptional pause signal from the human α2 globin gene
   2170..2218    -  polyA_signal   poly(A) signal: synthetic polyadenylation signal
   2230..2389    -  polyA_signal   CaMV poly(A) signal (fragment): cauliflower mosaic virus polyadenylation signal
   2466..2540    -  CDS            DREB2A (fragment): DRE2A_ARATH - Also known as ERF045. Experimental evidence at protein level: Swiss-Prot protein existence level 1. Transcriptional activator that binds specifically to the DNA sequence 5'-[AG]CCGAC-3'. Binding to the C-repeat/DRE element mediates high salinity- and dehydration-inducible transcription. From Arabidopsis thaliana (Mouse-ear cress).
   2547..3452    -  CDS            LUCI_RENRE: Experimental evidence at protein level: Swiss-Prot protein existence level 1. Upon binding the substrate, the enzyme catalyzes an oxygenation, producing a very short-lived hydroperoxide that cyclizes into a dioxetanone structure, which collapses, releasing a CO(2) molecule. The spontaneous breakdown of the dioxetanone releases the energy (about 50 kcal/mole) that is necessary to generate the excited state of the coelenteramide product, which is the singlet form of the monoanion. In vivo the product undergoes the process of nonradiative energy transfer to an accessory protein, a green fluoresce
   3450..3638    -  intron         IV2 intron: modified second intron of the potato ST-LS1 gene (Vancanneyt et al., 1990)
   4038..4056    -  promoter       T7 promoter: promoter for bacteriophage T7 RNA polymerase
   4059..4216    +  CDS            lacZα (fragment): LacZα fragment of β-galactosidase; lacZ fragment
   4221..4649    +  rep_origin     f1 ori (sequence partly withheld): f1 bacteriophage origin of replication; arrow indicates direction of (+) strand synthesis
   4702..4806    +  promoter       AmpR promoter: bla
   4807..5667    +  CDS            AmpR: β-lactamase; bla; confers resistance to ampicillin, carbenicillin, and related antibiotics
   5838..6426    +  rep_origin     ori: high-copy-number ColE1/pMB1/pBR322/pUC origin of replication
   6609..6701    +  CDS            lacI (fragment): lac repressor; lacI; The lac repressor binds to the lac operator to inhibit transcription in E. coli. This inhibition can be relieved by adding lactose or isopropyl-β-D-thiogalactopyranoside (IPTG).
   6714..6735    +  protein_bind   CAP binding site: CAP binding activates transcription in the presence of cAMP. E. coli catabolite activator protein
   6750..6780    +  promoter       lac promoter: promoter for the E. coli lac operon
   6788..6804    +  protein_bind   lac operator: The lac repressor binds to the lac operator to inhibit transcription in E. coli. This inhibition can be relieved by adding lactose or isopropyl-β-D-thiogalactopyranoside (IPTG). lac repressor encoded by lacI
   6849..6867    +  promoter       T3 promoter: promoter for bacteriophage T3 RNA polymerase
   6886..6977    -  misc_feature   pause site: RNA polymerase II transcriptional pause signal from the human α2 globin gene
   6991..7039    -  polyA_signal   poly(A) signal: synthetic polyadenylation signal
   7040..13      -  terminator     NOS terminator (across the origin): nopaline synthase terminator and poly(A) signal
>Addgene plasmid #239880 | LLP958 | addgene full sequence | sequence record 490762 | Addgene NGS Result
TGTTTGAACGATCCTCGAGTTACACGGCGATCTTTCCGCCCTTCTTGGCCTTTATGAGGATCTCTCTGAT
TTTTCTTGCGTCGAGTTTTCCGGTAAGACCTTTCGGTACTTCGTCCACAAACACAACTCCTCCGCGCAAC
TTTTTCGCGGTTGTTACTTGACTGGCGACGTAATCCACGATCTCTTTTTCCGTCATCGTCTTTCCGTGCT
CCAAAACAACAACGGCGGCGGGAAGTTCACCGGCGTCATCGTCGGGAAGACCTGCGACACCTGCGTCGAA
GATGTTGGGGTGTTGGAGCAAGATGGATTCCAATTCAGCGGGAGCCACCTGATAGCCTTTGTACTTAATC
AGAGACTTCAGGCGGTCAACGATGAAGAAGTGTTCGTCTTCGTCCCAGTAAGCTATGTCTCCAGAATGTA
GCCATCCATCCTTGTCAATCAAGGCGTTGGTCGCTTCCGGATTGTTTACATAACCGGACATAATCATAGG
ACCTCTCACACACAGTTCGCCTCTTTGATTAACGCCCAGCGTTTTCCCGGTATCCAGATCCACAACCTTC
GCTTCAAAAAATGGAACAACTTTACCGACCGCGCCCGGTTTATCATCCCCCTCGGGTGTAATCAGAATAG
CTGATGTAGTCTCAGTGAGCCCATATCCTTGCCTGATACCTGGCAGATGGAACCTCTTGGCAACCGCTTC
CCCGACTTCCTTAGAGAGGGGAGCGCCACCAGAAGCAATTTCGTGTAAATTAGATAAATCGTATTTGTCA
ATCAGAGTGCTTTTGGCGAAGAAGGAGAATAGGGTTGGCACCAGCAGCGCACTTTGAATCTTGTAATCCT
GAAGGCTCCTCAGAAACAGCTCTTCTTCAAATCTATACATTAAGACGACTCGAAATCCACATATCAAATA
TCCGAGTGTAGTAAACATTCCAAAACCGTGATGGAATGGAACAACACTTAAAATCGCAGTATCCGGAATG
ATTTGATTGCCAAAAATAGGATCTCTGGCATGCGAGAATCTCACGCAGGCAGTTCTATGAGGCAGAGCGA
CACCTTTAGGCAGACCAGTAGATCCAGAGGAGTTCATGATCAGTGCAATTGTCTTGTCCCTATCGAAGGA
CTCTGGCACAAAATCGTATTCATTAAAACCGGGAGGTAGATGAGATGTGACGAACGTGTACATCGACTGA
AATCCCTGGTAATCCGTTTTAGAATCCATGATAATAATTTTTTGGATGATTGGGAGCTTTTTTTGCACGT
TCAAAATTTTTTGCAACCCCTTTTTGGAAACGAACACCACGGTAGGCTGCGAAATGCCCATACTGTTGAG
CAATTCACGTTCATTATAAATGTCGTTCGCGGGCGCAACTGCAACTCCGATAAATAACGCGCCCAACACC
GGCATAAAGAATTGAAGAGAGTTTTCACTGCATACGACGATTCTGTGATTTGTATTCAGCCCATATCGTT
TCATAGCTTCTGCCAACCGAACGGACATTTCGAAGTACTCAGCGTAAGTGATGTCCACCTCGATATGTGC
ATCTGTAAAAGCAATTGTTCCAGGAACCAGGGCGTATCTCTTCATAGCCTGCACATCAACAAATTTTGGT
CATATATTAGAAAAGTTATAAATTAAAATATACACACTTATAAACTACAGAAAAGCAATTGCTATATACT
ACATTCTTTTATTTTGAAAAAAATATTTGAAATATTATATTACTACTAATTAATGATAATTATTATATAT
ATATCAAAGGTAGAAGCAGAAACTTACCTTATGCAGTTGCTCTCCAGCGGTTCCATCTTCCAGCGGATAG
AATGGCGCCGGGCCTTTCTTTATGTTTTTGGCGTCTTCCATCCATGGACTCTAATTGGATACCGAGGGGA
ATTTATGGAACGTCAGTGGAGCATTTTTGACAAGAAATATTTGCTAGCTGATAGTGACCTTAGGCGACTT
TTGAACGCGCAATAATGGTTTCTGACGTATGTGCTTAGCTCATTAAACTCCAGAAACCCGCGGCTCAGTG
GCTCCTTCAACGTTGCGGTTCTCTAGAGAGCGCTAGAGAAATGTTCTGGCACCTGCACTTGCACTGGGGA
CAGCCTATTTTGCTAGTTTGTTTTGTTTCGTTTTGTTTTGATGGAGAGCGTATGTTAGTACTATCGATTC
ACACAAAAAACCAACACACAGATGTAATGAAAATAAAGATATTTTATTACTAGTAGGTCACTGGATTTTG
GTTTTAGGAATTAGAAATTTTATTGATAGAAGTATTTTACAAATACAAATACATACTAAGGGTTTCTTAT
ATGCTCAACACATGAGCGAAACCCTATAAGAACCCTAATTCCCTTATCTGGGAACTACTCACACATTATT
CTGGAGAAAAATAGAGAGAGATAGATTTGTAGAGAGAGACTGGTGATTTTTGCGGACTCTAGCATGGCCG
GGTACCTTAAGAACCAACACAACCTGGCGTTTCCACTGTGCATACCTCAGACTGGGAGCTTGTTGACGTT
ACTTCAGAAGCATCAGATCGAGAACCCTGCTCGTTTTTGAGCACTCTTTCAACAAAAGACTTAATATACT
TTCCCATCTCATCAGGAGCATCTTCTTGTGAGAAATGCAATCCTTTCACCTTAACGAACTCGGTGTTTGG
AAATTTCTTTGCACCTTCAACTATAGCATTACTGAAAAATCCTGGATCTGACTCGATGAACATCTTAGGC
AAATCATCTGATGCCCTAAGGTAAGCGTTATAATTTCTCACGATCTGCACAACATCAGGTTTACCTCCCT
TAACTAATGGTATTTCCCTAGGCCAACTGAGTGTTGGCCTTCTAACCTCTCCTTTTTCCTTGAAAGGTTC
GAGATATGCAGCAAACTCTTCTGGTTCCAATTTTCTCATAATCTTTGAAGGAAGCATAGTTTCCACGAAA
AAGTTATTTTCGAGAACCATCTTTTCTCCCTCTTCAGACTTGATCAAAGCAATATCCTCTTCAATATCTG
GCCACTCATCCCAAGATTCTATCACATCCACAACACTCTCTGCATGAACTATAGCTTTGATCTTATCTTG
GTGTTCGTATGAGTAATGGAATGCCAAGCAAGCACCCCAATCGTGTCCAACGAAAATAATCTTCTTAGGT
AAGTTGAGAAGTTCGAACCAAGCTGTGAGGTACTTATAATGATCCAAAAGTCTGTAAGAACCATTTCCAG
ATTTACCAGACTTTCCCATTCCGATAAGATCTGGGATAATACACCTAGCCACTGGTTCAATGTGAGGCAC
AACATGTCTCCACAAATATGAAGATGCAGCGTTTCCGTGAAGAAAGATAACTGCATTCTCAGCGTGCTTT
TCTGAATCGTAGTAATTAATGAAAGAATCAAGCACGTTCATCTGTTTACATCTTGCCCACCATTGTGGAC
CAGTTATCATTCTTTTTCTCTGCACATCAACAAATTTTGGTCATATATTAGAAAAGTTATAAATTAAAAT
ATACACACTTATAAACTACAGAAAAGCAATTGCTATATACTACATTCTTTTATTTTGAAAAAAATATTTG
AAATATTATATTACTACTAATTAATGATAATTATTATATATATATCAAAGGTAGAAGCAGAAACTTACCT
GCTCAGGATCATACACCTTTGAAGTCATCTGCAGTTATGTCGACGGATCCGGTCGCTTATTGATTGTTTT
CTCTCTCCGATGGATGCGAATAAACGAAAATCGAAGGTTGCGGGAGAGAGACGCAGCGACGAGGGGATTC
CACTAAATCTTTTTGCGTTGGTTATTTATAGTCCAAAGTTATTCAATCACGTTCCAGGTAAATTTACAAT
TCTCGGTAAATTACAATTTTGGGCTTTAACTGTTTCCAATTTTCTATTTTTTACCCTTTCCTTTTTTTTA
AATAAAGGAAATAAATCTGAACCGACGCTTAATGAGCCGGGTTTGGTCCAACGGGTGGGGATTCGAGTGT
TGGAACGCGTTCGGAATTCGGCATGATCAAGCTTGTACCCAATTCGCCCTATAGTGAGTCGTATTACAAT
TCACTGGCCGTCGTTTTACAACGTCGTGACTGGGAAAACCCTGGCGTTACCCAACTTAATCGCCTTGCAG
CACATCCCCCTTTCGCCAGCTGGCGTAATAGCGAAGAGGCCCGCACCGATCGCCCTTCCCAACAGTTGCG
CAGCCTGAATGGCGAATGGG
[124 nt withheld, positions 4221-4344]
C
[91 nt withheld, positions 4346-4436]
A
[49 nt withheld, positions 4438-4486]
CCTTTGACGTTGGAGTCCACGTTCTTT
[37 nt withheld, positions 4514-4550]
ACCCTATCTCGGTCTATTCTTTTGATTTATAAGGGATTTTGCCGATTTCGGCCTATTGGTTAAAAAATGA
GCTGATTTAACAAAAATTTAACGCGAATTTTAACAAAATATTAACGCTTACAATTTAGGTGGCACTTTTC
GGGGAAATGTGCGCGGAACCCCTATTTGTTTATTTTTCTAAATACATTCAAATATGTATCCGCTCATGAG
ACAATAACCCTGATAAATGCTTCAATAATATTGAAAAAGGAAGAGTATGAGTATTCAACATTTCCGTGTC
GCCCTTATTCCCTTTTTTGCGGCATTTTGCCTTCCTGTTTTTGCTCACCCAGAAACGCTGGTGAAAGTAA
AAGATGCTGAAGATCAGTTGGGTGCACGAGTGGGTTACATCGAACTGGATCTCAACAGCGGTAAGATCCT
TGAGAGTTTTCGCCCCGAAGAACGTTTTCCAATGATGAGCACTTTTAAAGTTCTGCTATGTGGCGCGGTA
TTATCCCGTATTGACGCCGGGCAAGAGCAACTCGGTCGCCGCATACACTATTCTCAGAATGACTTGGTTG
AGTACTCACCAGTCACAGAAAAGCATCTTACGGATGGCATGACAGTAAGAGAATTATGCAGTGCTGCCAT
AACCATGAGTGATAACACTGCGGCCAACTTACTTCTGACAACGATCGGAGGACCGAAGGAGCTAACCGCT
TTTTTGCACAACATGGGGGATCATGTAACTCGCCTTGATCGTTGGGAACCGGAGCTGAATGAAGCCATAC
CAAACGACGAGCGTGACACCACGATGCCTGTAGCAATGGCAACAACGTTGCGCAAACTATTAACTGGCGA
ACTACTTACTCTAGCTTCCCGGCAACAATTAATAGACTGGATGGAGGCGGATAAAGTTGCAGGACCACTT
CTGCGCTCGGCCCTTCCGGCTGGCTGGTTTATTGCTGATAAATCTGGAGCCGGTGAGCGTGGGTCTCGCG
GTATCATTGCAGCACTGGGGCCAGATGGTAAGCCCTCCCGTATCGTAGTTATCTACACGACGGGGAGTCA
GGCAACTATGGATGAACGAAATAGACAGATCGCTGAGATAGGTGCCTCACTGATTAAGCATTGGTAACTG
TCAGACCAAGTTTACTCATATATACTTTAGATTGATTTAAAACTTCATTTTTAATTTAAAAGGATCTAGG
TGAAGATCCTTTTTGATAATCTCATGACCAAAATCCCTTAACGTGAGTTTTCGTTCCACTGAGCGTCAGA
CCCCGTAGAAAAGATCAAAGGATCTTCTTGAGATCCTTTTTTTCTGCGCGTAATCTGCTGCTTGCAAACA
AAAAAACCACCGCTACCAGCGGTGGTTTGTTTGCCGGATCAAGAGCTACCAACTCTTTTTCCGAAGGTAA
CTGGCTTCAGCAGAGCGCAGATACCAAATACTGTTCTTCTAGTGTAGCCGTAGTTAGGCCACCACTTCAA
GAACTCTGTAGCACCGCCTACATACCTCGCTCTGCTAATCCTGTTACCAGTGGCTGCTGCCAGTGGCGAT
AAGTCGTGTCTTACCGGGTTGGACTCAAGACGATAGTTACCGGATAAGGCGCAGCGGTCGGGCTGAACGG
GGGGTTCGTGCACACAGCCCAGCTTGGAGCGAACGACCTACACCGAACTGAGATACCTACAGCGTGAGCT
ATGAGAAAGCGCCACGCTTCCCGAAGGGAGAAAGGCGGACAGGTATCCGGTAAGCGGCAGGGTCGGAACA
GGAGAGCGCACGAGGGAGCTTCCAGGGGGAAACGCCTGGTATCTTTATAGTCCTGTCGGGTTTCGCCACC
TCTGACTTGAGCGTCGATTTTTGTGATGCTCGTCAGGGGGGCGGAGCCTATGGAAAAACGCCAGCAACGC
GGCCTTTTTACGGTTCCTGGCCTTTTGCTGGCCTTTTGCTCACATGTTCTTTCCTGCGTTATCCCCTGAT
TCTGTGGATAACCGTATTACCGCCTTTGAGTGAGCTGATACCGCTCGCCGCAGCCGAACGACCGAGCGCA
GCGAGTCAGTGAGCGAGGAAGCGGAAGAGCGCCCAATACGCAAACCGCCTCTCCCCGCGCGTTGGCCGAT
TCATTAATGCAGCTGGCACGACAGGTTTCCCGACTGGAAAGCGGGCAGTGAGCGCAACGCAATTAATGTG
AGTTAGCTCACTCATTAGGCACCCCAGGCTTTACACTTTATGCTTCCGGCTCGTATGTTGTGTGGAATTG
TGAGCGGATAACAATTTCACACAGGAAACAGCTATGACCATGATTACGCCAAGCTCGAAATTAACCCTCA
CTAAAGGGAACAAAAGCTGGAGCTCAGAGAAATGTTCTGGCACCTGCACTTGCACTGGGGACAGCCTATT
TTGCTAGTTTGTTTTGTTTCGTTTTGTTTTGATGGAGAGCGTATGTTAGTACTATCGATTCACACAAAAA
ACCAACACACAGATGTAATGAAAATAAAGATATTTTATTGATCTAGTAACATAGATGACACCGCGCGCGA
TAATTTATCCTAGTTTGCGCGCTATATTTTGTTTTCTATCGCGTATTAAATGTATAATTGCGGGACTCTA
ATCATAAAAACCCATCTCATAAATAACGTCATGCATTACATGTTAATTATTACATGCTTAACGTAATTCA
ACAGAAATTATATGATAATCGTCGCAAGACCGGCAACAGGATTCAATCTTAAGAAACTTTATTGCCAAA
